>Addgene plasmid #125783 | pRSITEP-puro-shWRN1 | addgene full sequence | sequence record 246033 | Addgene NGS Result
GGGTCTCTCTGGTTAGACCAGATCTGAGCCTGGGAGCTCTCTGGCTAACTAGGGAACCCACTGCTTAAGC
CTCAATAAAGCTTGCCTTGAGTGCTTCAAGTAGTGTGTGCCCGTCTGTTGTGTGACTCTGGTAACTAGAG
ATCCCTCAGACCCTTTTAGTCAGTGTGGAAAATCTCTAGCAGTGGCGCCCGAACAGGGACTTGAAAGCGA
AAGGGAAACCAGAGGAGCTCTCTCGACGCAGGACTCGGCTTGCTGAAGCGCGCACGGCAAGAGGCGAGGG
GCGGCGACTGGTGAGTACGCCAAAAATTTTGACTAGCGGAGGCTAGAAGGAGAGAGATGGGTGCGAGAGC
GTCAGTATTAAGCGGGGGAGAATTAGATCGCGATGGGAAAAAATTCGGTTAAGGCCAGGGGGAAAGAAAA
AATATAAATTAAAACATATAGTATGGGCAAGCAGGGAGCTAGAACGATTCGCAGTTAATCCTGGCCTGTT
AGAAACATCAGAAGGCTGTAGACAAATACTGGGACAGCTACAACCATCCCTTCAGACAGGATCAGAAGAA
CTTAGATCATTATATAATACAGTAGCAACCCTCTATTGTGTGCATCAAAGGATAGAGATAAAAGACACCA
AGGAAGCTTTAGACAAGATAGAGGAAGAGCAAAACAAAAGTAAGACCACCGCACAGCAAGCGGCCACTGA
TCTTCAGACCTGGAGGAGGAGATATGAGGGACAATTGGAGAAGTGAATTATATAAATATAAAGTAGTAAA
AATTGAACCATTAGGAGTAGCACCCACCAAGGCAAAGAGAAGAGTGGTGCAGAGAGAAAAAAGAGCAGTG
GGAATAGGAGCTTTGTTCCTTGGGTTCTTGGGAGCAGCAGGAAGCACTATGGGCGCAGCGTCAATGACGC
TGACGGTACAGGCCAGACAATTATTGTCTGGTATAGTGCAGCAGCAGAACAATTTGCTGAGGGCTATTGA
GGCGCAACAGCATCTGTTGCAACTCACAGTCTGGGGCATCAAGCAGCTCCAGGCAAGAATCCTGGCTGTG
GAAAGATACCTAAAGGATCAACAGCTCCTGGGGATTTGGGGTTGCTCTGGAAAACTCATTTGCACCACTG
CTGTGCCTTGGAATGCTAGTTGGAGTAATAAATCTCTGGAACAGATTTGGAATCACACGACCTGGATGGA
GTGGGACAGAGAAATTAACAATTACACAAGCTTAATACACTCCTTAATTGAAGAATCGCAAAACCAGCAA
GAAAAGAATGAACAAGAATTATTGGAATTAGATAAATGGGCAAGTTTGTGGAATTGGTTTAACATAACAA
ATTGGCTGTGGTATATAAAATTATTCATAATGATAGTAGGAGGCTTGGTAGGTTTAAGAATAGTTTTTGC
TGTACTTTCTATAGTGAATAGAGTTAGGCAGGGATATTCACCATTATCGTTTCAGACCCACCTCCCAACC
CCGAGGGGACCCGACAGGCCCGAAGGAATAGAAGAAGAAGGTGGAGAGAGAGACAGAGACAGATCCATTC
GATTAGTGAACGGATCTCGACGGTATCGATGGCCGCCCCCTTCACCGAGGGCCTATTTCCCATGATTCCT
TCATATTTGCATATACGATACAAGGCTGTTAGAGAGATAATTGGAATTAATTTGACTGTAAACACAAAGA
TATTAGTACAAAATACGTGACGTAGAAAGTAATAATTTCTTGGGTAGTTTGCAGTTTTAAAATTATGTTT
TAAAATGGACTATCATATGCTTACCGTAACTTGAAAGCCCTATCAGTGATAGAGATTTATATATCCCTAT
CAGTGATAGAGACACCGGCAGCACTGCCAATGGTTCCAAGTTAATATTCATAGCTTGGAACCATTGGCAG
TGCTGTTTTTTCGGACTGTAGAACTCTGAACCTCTCGGTGGNCGCCGTATCATTAGAATTCTCGACCTCG
AGACAAATGGCAGTATTCATCCACAATTTTAAAAGAAAAGGGGGGATTGGGGGGTACAGTGCAGGGGAAA
GAATAGTAGACATAATAGCAACAGACATACAAACTAAAGAATTACAAAAACAAATTACAAAAATTCAAAA
TTTTCGGGTTTATTACAGGGACAGCAGAGATCCACTTTGGCCGCCGACTAGTGGATCTGCGATCGCTCCG
GTGCCCGTCAGTGGGCAGAGCGCACATCGCCCACAGTCCCCGAGAAGTTGGGGGGAGGGGTCGGCAATTG
AACGGGTGCCTAGAGAAGGTGGCGCGGGGTAAACTGGGAAAGTGATGTCGTGTACTGGCTCCGCCTTTTT
CCCGAGGGTGGGGGAGAACCGTATATAAGTGCAGTAGTCGCCGTGAACGTTCTTTTTCGCAACGGGTTTG
CCGCCAGAACACAGCTGAAGCTTCGAGGGGCTCGCATCTCTCCTTCACGCGCCCGCCGCCCTACCTGAGG
CCGCCATCCACGCCGGTTGAGTCGCGTTCTGCCGCCTCCCGCCTGTGGTGCCTCCTGAACTGCGTCCGCC
GTCTAGGTAAGTTTAAAGCTCAGGTCGAGACCGGGCCTTTGTCCGGCGCTCCCTTGGAGCCTACCTAGAC
TCAGCCGGCTCTCCACGCTTTGCCTGACCCTGCTTGCTCAACTCTACGTCTTTGTTTCGTTTTCTGTTCT
GCGCCGTTACAGATCCAAGCTGTGACCGGCGCCTACTCTAGACACCATGTCCAGACTGGACAAGAGCAAA
GTCATCAACTCTGCCTTGGAGCTCCTGAATGAAGTTGGCATTGAGGGCTTGACCACCAGGAAGCTGGCCC
AGAAGCTGGGTGTGGAGCAGCCTACCCTGTACTGGCATGTGAAGAACAAGAGGGCTCTGCTTGATGCCCT
GGCCATTGAGATGTTGGACAGGCACCACACCCACTTCTGCCCTCTGGAAGGGGAGTCCTGGCAGGACTTC
CTGAGGAACAATGCCAAGAGCTTCAGATGTGCCTTGCTCTCCCACCGGGACGGTGCCAAAGTTCACTTGG
GCACCAGGCCTACAGAGAAGCAGTATGAGACCCTGGAGAACCAGCTGGCATTCCTGTGCCAACAAGGCTT
CTCCCTGGAAAATGCCTTGTATGCCCTCTCTGCTGTGGGCCACTTCACCTTGGGCTGTGTGCTGGAGGAC
CAGGAGCACCAAGTTGCCAAGGAGGAGAGGGAGACCCCCACCACTGACTCCATGCCACCACTGCTGCGGC
AAGCTATTGAGTTGTTTGACCACCAAGGGGCTGAGCCTGCATTCCTGTTTGGCCTGGAACTGATCATCTG
TGGCCTGGAAAAGCAGCTGAAATGTGAGTCTGGCTCTGGATCCGAGGGCAGAGGAAGCCTTCTAACATGC
GGTGACGTGGAGGAGAATCCCGGCCCTTCCGGGATGACCGAGTACAAGCCCACGGTGCGCCTCGCCACCC
GCGACGACGTCCCCAGGGCCGTACGCACCCTCGCCGCCGCGTTCGCCGACTACCCCGCCACGCGCCACAC
CGTCGATCCGGACCGCCACATCGAGCGGGTCACCGAGCTGCAAGAACTCTTCCTCACGCGCGTCGGGCTC
GACATCGGCAAGGTGTGGGTCGCGGACGACGGCGCCGCGGTGGCGGTCTGGACCACGCCGGAGAGCGTCG
AAGCGGGGGCGGTGTTCGCCGAGATCGGCCCGCGCATGGCCGAGTTGAGCGGTTCCCGGCTGGCCGCGCA
GCAACAGATGGAAGGCCTCCTGGCGCCGCACCGGCCCAAGGAGCCCGCGTGGTTCCTGGCCACCGTCGGC
GTCTCGCCCGACCACCAGGGCAAGGGTCTGGGCAGCGCCGTCGTGCTCCCCGGAGTGGAGGCGGCCGAGC
GCGCCGGGGTGCCCGCCTTCCTGGAGACCTCCGCGCCCCGCAACCTCCCCTTCTACGAGCGGCTCGGCTT
CACCGTCACCGCCGACGTCGAGGTGCCCGAAGGACCGCGCACCTGGTGCATGACCCGCAAGCCCGGTGCC
TGAATCTAGGTCGACAATCAACCTCTGGATTACAAAATTTGTGAAAGATTGACTGGTATTCTTAACTATG
TTGCTCCTTTTACGCTATGTGGATACGCTGCTTTAATGCCTTTGTATCATGCTATTGCTTCCCGTATGGC
TTTCATTTTCTCCTCCTTGTATAAATCCTGGTTGCTGTCTCTTTATGAGGAGTTGTGGCCCGTTGTCAGG
CAACGTGGCGTGGTGTGCACTGTGTTTGCTGACGCAACCCCCACTGGTTGGGGCATTGCCACCACCTGTC
AGCTCCTTTCCGGGACTTTCGCTTTCCCCCTCCCTATTGCCACGGCGGAACTCATCGCCGCCTGCCTTGC
CCGCTGCTGGACAGGGGCTCGGCTGTTGGGCACTGACAATTCCGTGGTGTTGTCGGGGAAATCATCGTCC
TTTCCTTGGCTGCTCGCCTGTGTTGCCACCTGGATTCTGCGCGGGACGTCCTTCTGCTACGTCCCTTCGG
CCCTCAATCCAGCGGACCTTCCTTCCCGCGGCCTGCTGCCGGCTCTGCGGCCTCTTCCGCGTCTCCGCCT
TCGCCCTCAGACGAGTCGGATCTCTCTTTGGGCCGCCTCCCCGCCTGGTACCTTTAAGACCAATGACTTA
CAAGGCAGCTGTAGATCTTAGCCACTTTTTAAAAGAAAAGGGGGGACTGGAAGGGCTAATTCACTCCCAA
CGAAGATAAGATCTGCTTTTTGCTTGTACTGGGTCTCTCTGGTTAGACCAGATCTGAGCCTGGGAGCTCT
CTGGCTAACTAGGGAACCCACTGCTTAAGCCTCAATAAAGCTTGCCTTGAGTGCTTCAAGTAGTGTGTGC
CCGTCTGTTGTGTGACTCTGGTAACTAGAGATCCCTCAGACCCTTTTAGTCAGTGTGGAAAATCTCTAGC
AGTAGTAGTTCATGTCATCTTATTATTCAGTATTTATAACTTGCAAAGAAATGAATATCAGAGAGTGAGA
GGAACTTGTTTATTGCAGCTTATAATGGTTACAAATAAAGCAATAGCATCACAAATTTCACAAATAAAGC
ATTTTTTTCACTGCATTCTAGTTGTGGTTTGTCCAAACTCATCAATGTATCTTATCATGTCTGGCTCTAG
CTATCCCGCCCCTAACTCCGCCCATCCCGCCCCTAACTCCGCCCAGTTCCGCCCATTCTCCGCCCCATGG
CTGACTAATTTTTTTTATTTATGCAGAGGCCGAGGCCGCCTCGGCCTCTGAGCTATTCCAGAAGTAGTGA
GGAGGCTTTTTTGGAGGCCTAGACTTTTGCAGAGACCAAATTCGTAATCATGTCATAGCTGTTTCCTGTG
TGAAATTGTTATCCGCTCACAATTCCACACAACATACGAGCCGGAAGCATAAAGTGTAAAGCCTGGGGTG
CCTAATGAGTGAGCTAACTCACATTAATTGCGTTGCGCTCACTGCCCGCTTTCCAGTCGGGAAACCTGTC
GTGCCAGCTGCATTAATGAATCGGCCAACGCGCGGGGAGAGGCGGTTTGCGTATTGGGCGCTCTTCCGCT
TCCTCGCTCACTGACTCGCTGCGCTCGGTCGTTCGGCTGCGGCGAGCGGTATCAGCTCACTCAAAGGCGG
TAATACGGTTATCCACAGAATCAGGGGATAACGCAGGAAAGAACATGTGAGCAAAAGGCCAGCAAAAGGC
CAGGAACCGTAAAAAGGCCGCGTTGCTGGCGTTTTTCCATAGGCTCCGCCCCCCTGACGAGCATCACAAA
AATCGACGCTCAAGTCAGAGGTGGCGAAACCCGACAGGACTATAAAGATACCAGGCGTTTCCCCCTGGAA
GCTCCCTCGTGCGCTCTCCTGTTCCGACCCTGCCGCTTACCGGATACCTGTCCGCCTTTCTCCCTTCGGG
AAGCGTGGCGCTTTCTCATAGCTCACGCTGTAGGTATCTCAGTTCGGTGTAGGTCGTTCGCTCCAAGCTG
GGCTGTGTGCACGAACCCCCCGTTCAGCCCGACCGCTGCGCCTTATCCGGTAACTATCGTCTTGAGTCCA
ACCCGGTAAGACACGACTTATCGCCACTGGCAGCAGCCACTGGTAACAGGATTAGCAGAGCGAGGTATGT
AGGCGGTGCTACAGAGTTCTTGAAGTGGTGGCCTAACTACGGCTACACTAGAAGAACAGTATTTGGTATC
TGCGCTCTGCTGAAGCCAGTTACCTTCGGAAAAAGAGTTGGTAGCTCTTGATCCGGCAAACAAACCACCG
CTGGTAGCGGTGGTTTTTTTGTTTGCAAGCAGCAGATTACGCGCAGAAAAAAAGGATCTCAAGAAGATCC
TTTGATCTTTTCTACGGGGTCTGACGCTCAGTGGAACGAAAACTCACGTTAAGGGATTTTGGTCATGAGA
TTATCAAAAAGGATCTTCACCTAGATCCTTTTAAATTAAAAATGAAGTTTTAAATCAATCTAAAGTATAT
ATGAGTAAACTTGGTCTGACAGTTACCAATGCTTAATCAGTGAGGCACCTATCTCAGCGATCTGTCTATT
TCGTTCATCCATAGTTGCCTGACTCCCCGTCGTGTAGATAACTACGATACGGGAGGGCTTACCATCTGGC
CCCAGTGCTGCAATGATACCGCGAGACCCACGCTCACCGGCTCCAGATTTATCAGCAATAAACCAGCCAG
CCGGAAGGGCCGAGCGCAGAAGTGGTCCTGCAACTTTATCCGCCTCCATCCAGTCTATTAATTGTTGCCG
GGAAGCTAGAGTAAGTAGTTCGCCAGTTAATAGTTTGCGCAACGTTGTTGCCATTGCTACAGGCATCGTG
GTGTCACGCTCGTCGTTTGGTATGGCTTCATTCAGCTCCGGTTCCCAACGATCAAGGCGAGTTACATGAT
CCCCCATGTTGTGCAAAAAAGCGGTTAGCTCCTTCGGTCCTCCGATCGTTGTCAGAAGTAAGTTGGCCGC
AGTGTTATCACTCATGGTTATGGCAGCACTGCATAATTCTCTTACTGTCATGCCATCCGTAAGATGCTTT
TCTGTGACTGGTGAGTACTCAACCAAGTCATTCTGAGAATAGTGTATGCGGCGACCGAGTTGCTCTTGCC
CGGCGTCAATACGGGATAATACCGCGCCACATAGCAGAACTTTAAAAGTGCTCATCATTGGAAAACGTTC
TTCGGGGCGAAAACTCTCAAGGATCTTACCGCTGTTGAGATCCAGTTCGATGTAACCCACTCGTGCACCC
AACTGATCTTCAGCATCTTTTACTTTCACCAGCGTTTCTGGGTGAGCAAAAACAGGAAGGCAAAATGCCG
CAAAAAAGGGAATAAGGGCGACACGGAAATGTTGAATACTCATACTCTTCCTTTTTCAATATTATTGAAG
CATTTATCAGGGTTATTGTCTCATGAGCGGATACATATTTGAATGTATTTAGAAAAATAAACAAATAGGG
GTTCCGCGCACATTTCCCCGAAAAGTGCCACCTGACGTCTAAGAAACCATTATTATCATGACATTAACCT
ATAAAAATAGGCGTATCACGAGGCCCTTTCGTCTCGCGCGTTTCGGTGATGACGGTGAAAACCTCTGACA
CATGCAGCTCCCGGAGACGGTCACAGCTTGTCTGTAAGCGGATGCCGGGAGCAGACAAGCCCGTCAGGGC
GCGTCAGCGGGTGTTGGCGGGTGTCGGGGCTGGCTTAACTATGCGGCATCAGAGCAGATTGTACTGAGAG
TGCACCATATGCGGTGTGAAATACCGCACAGATGCGTAAGGAGAAAATACCGCATCAGGCGCCATTCGCC
ATTCAGGCTGCGCAACTGTTGGGAAGGGCGATCGGTGCGGGCCTCTTCGCTATTACGCCAGCTGGCGAAA
GGGGGATGTGCTGCAAGGCGATTAAGTTGGGTAACGCCAGGGTTTTCCCAGTCACGACGTTGTAAAACGA
CGGCCAGTGCCAAGCTGACGCGTGTAGTCTTATGCAATACTCTTGTAGTCTTGCAACATGGTAACGATGA
GTTAGCAACATGCCTTACAAGGAGAGAAAAAGCACCGTGCATGCCGATTGGTGGAAGTAAGGTGGTACGA
TCGTGCCTTATTAGGAAGGCAACAGACGGGTCTGACATGGATTGGACGAACCACTGAATTGCCGCATTGC
AGAGATATTGTATTTAAGTGCCTAGCTCGATACATAAAC
Features (pLannotate 1.2.2; 29 found; start..end, strand, type, name):
      1..181     +  LTR            5' LTR (truncated): truncated 5' long terminal repeat (LTR) from HIV-1
    228..353     +  misc_feature   HIV-1 Ψ: packaging signal of human immunodeficiency virus type 1
    337..675     +  CDS            HIV-1 gag (fragment): gag protein from human immunodeficiency virus 1; gag
    846..1079    +  misc_feature   RRE: The Rev response element (RRE) of HIV-1 allows for Rev-dependent mRNA export from the nucleus to the cytoplasm.
   1456..1556    +  CDS            Rev (fragment): human immunodeficiency virus 1 (HIV-1) Rev protein; rev; enhances nuclear export of unspliced and incompletely spliced viral mRNAs
   1587..1787    +  promoter       U6 promoter (fragment): RNA polymerase III promoter for human U6 snRNA
   1788..1805    +  protein_bind   tet operator (fragment): tetO; bacterial operator O2 for the tetR and tetA genes tetracycline repressor TetR
   1814..1832    +  promoter       PLtetO-1 promoter (fragment): modified phage lambda PL promoter with tet operator sites (Lutz and Bujard, 1997)
   1987..2104    +  misc_feature   cPPT/CTS: central polypurine tract and central termination sequence of HIV-1
   2183..2394    +  promoter       EF-1α core promoter: core promoter for human elongation factor EF-1α
   2407..2675    +  LTR            5' LTR (truncated): truncated 5' long terminal repeat (LTR) from human T-cell leukemia virus (HTLV) type 1
   2707..3327    +  CDS            TetR: tetracycline repressor TetR; synthetic gene; TetR binds to the tetracycline operator tetO to inhibit transcription. This inhibition can be relieved by adding tetracycline or doxycycline.
   3394..3993    +  CDS            PuroR: puromycin N-acetyltransferase; pac from Streptomyces alboniger; confers resistance to puromycin
   4006..4594    +  misc_feature   WPRE: woodchuck hepatitis virus posttranscriptional regulatory element
   4598..4735    +  CDS            nef (fragment): NEF_HV1LA - Experimental evidence at protein level: Swiss-Prot protein existence level 1. Extracellular Nef protein targets CD4(+) T-lymphocytes for apoptosis by interacting with CXCR4 surface receptors. From Human immunodeficiency virus type 1 group M subtype B (isolate Lai) (HIV-1).
   4721..4901    +  LTR            5' LTR (truncated): truncated 5' long terminal repeat (LTR) from HIV-1
   4973..5094    +  polyA_signal   SV40 poly(A) signal: SV40 polyadenylation signal
   5134..5269    +  rep_origin     SV40 ori: SV40 origin of replication
   5326..5342    -  protein_bind   lac operator: The lac repressor binds to the lac operator to inhibit transcription in E. coli. This inhibition can be relieved by adding lactose or isopropyl-β-D-thiogalactopyranoside (IPTG). lac repressor encoded by lacI
   5350..5380    -  promoter       lac promoter: promoter for the E. coli lac operon
   5395..5416    -  protein_bind   CAP binding site: CAP binding activates transcription in the presence of cAMP. E. coli catabolite activator protein
   5429..5521    -  CDS            lacI (fragment): lac repressor; lacI; The lac repressor binds to the lac operator to inhibit transcription in E. coli. This inhibition can be relieved by adding lactose or isopropyl-β-D-thiogalactopyranoside (IPTG).
   5704..6292    -  rep_origin     ori: high-copy-number ColE1/pMB1/pBR322/pUC origin of replication
   6463..7323    -  CDS            AmpR: β-lactamase; bla; confers resistance to ampicillin, carbenicillin, and related antibiotics
   7324..7428    -  promoter       AmpR promoter: bla
   7523..7558    +  CDS            rop (fragment): Rop protein, which maintains plasmids at low copy number; rop
   7660..7759    +  misc_feature   bom (fragment): basis of mobility region from pBR322
   7765..7919    -  CDS            lacZα (fragment): LacZα fragment of β-galactosidase; lacZ fragment
   7933..8159    +  promoter       RSV promoter: Rous sarcoma virus enhancer/promoter
