[The description below was written by a language model from this plasmid's Addgene catalogue record and pLannotate feature annotations shown in this document.]
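Description:
pRSITEP-puro-shWRN1 is an HIV-1-based lentiviral RNAi vector for doxycycline-inducible knockdown of human WRN, the RecQ-family helicase gene. The catalogue entry lists it simply as an RNAi vector, but the feature table shows a lentiviral transfer layout. An RSV promoter sits upstream of a truncated 5' LTR, followed by the Ψ packaging signal with a gag fragment, the RRE, a cPPT/CTS element, WPRE, and a truncated 3' LTR. An SV40 poly(A) signal and SV40 origin lie downstream. In bacteria the plasmid is maintained by a high-copy ColE1/pUC-type origin and selected with ampicillin through β-lactamase. The remaining lac, rop, bom and lacZα fragments appear to be backbone remnants.

The payload is a 66 bp short-hairpin cassette, shWRN1, cloned between two BbsI sites that were destroyed during cloning. It sits downstream of a human U6 RNA polymerase III promoter that carries tet operator sequence. A second cassette uses the EF-1α core promoter, followed by an HTLV-1 LTR segment of the kind often paired with it as an enhancer or leader. This cassette expresses the TetR repressor followed by puromycin N-acetyltransferase. The two coding sequences are presumably linked on a single transcript, although the linking element is not annotated. The vector therefore carries its own repressor. TetR binds the operator and holds hairpin transcription off, and adding doxycycline releases TetR so that the shRNA is made. Puromycin selects stably transduced mammalian cells.

The associated publication concerns WRN as a synthetic lethal target in microsatellite-unstable cancers. This fits use of the construct for conditional WRN depletion in human cancer cell lines.
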