Addgene plasmid #125783: pRSITEP-puro-shWRN1
Purpose: DOX-inducible expression of a short-hairpin RNA targeting human WRN
Depositing lab: Francisca Vazquez. Depositing organization: Broad Institute. Publication: WRN helicase is a synthetic lethal target in microsatellite unstable cancers. Chan EM, Shibue T, McFarland JM, Gaeta B, Ghandi M, Dumont N, Gonzalez A, McPartlan JS, Li T, Zhang Y, Bin Liu J, Lazaro JB, Gu P, Piett CG, Apffel A, Ali SO, Deasy R, Keskula P, Ng RWS, Roberts EA, Reznichenko E, Leung L, Alimova M, Schenone M, Islam M, Maruvka YE, Liu Y, Roper J, Raghavan S, Giannakis M, Tseng YY, Nagel ZD, D'Andrea A, Root DE, Boehm JS, Getz G, Chang S, Golub TR, Tsherniak A, Vazquez F, Bass AJ. Nature. 2019 Apr 10. pii: 10.1038/s41586-019-1102-x. doi: 10.1038/s41586-019-1102-x. PubMed 30971823.
Backbone
  Vector backbone: pRSITEP-puro
  Backbone size w/o insert (bp): 8120
  Vector type: RNAi
  Selectable markers: Puromycin
Growth in bacteria
  Bacterial resistance: Ampicillin, 100 μg/mL
  Growth temperature: 30°C
  Growth strain: NEB Stable
  Copy number: High Copy
Gene/Insert
  Gene/Insert name: shWRN1
  gRNA/shRNA sequence: CAGCACTGCCAATGGTTCCAA
  Species: H. sapiens (human)
  Insert size (bp): 66
  Entrez Gene: WRN (a.k.a. RECQ3, RECQL2, RECQL3)
  Cloning method: Restriction Enzyme; 5′ cloning site BbsI (destroyed during cloning); 3′ cloning site BbsI (destroyed during cloning)
Terms and licenses: Academic/Nonprofit Terms; Industry Terms: Not Available to Industry
Depositor comments: Please visit https://www.biorxiv.org/content/10.1101/502070v1 for BioRxiv preprint.
How to cite: pRSITEP-puro-shWRN1 was a gift from Francisca Vazquez (Addgene plasmid # 125783 ; http://n2t.net/addgene:125783 ; RRID:Addgene_125783)
